>Addgene plasmid #73896 | pFA6a-TKanAX | depositor full sequence | sequence record 150488 | pFA6a-TKanAX sequence 5397 bps
GACGTCTAAGAAACCATTATTATCATGACATTAACCTATAAAAATAGGCGTATCACGAGGCCCTTTCGTC
TCGCGCGTTTCGGTGATGACGGTGAAAACCTCTGACACATGCAGCTCCCGGAGACGGTCACAGCTTGTCT
GTAAGCGGATGCCGGGAGCAGACAAGCCCGTCAGGGCGCGTCAGCGGGTGTTGGCGGGTGTCGGGGCTGG
CTTAACTATGCGGCATCAGAGCAGATTGTACTGAGAGTGCACCATATGGACATATTGTCGTTAGAACGCG
GCTACAATTAATACATAACCTTATGTATCATACACATACGATTTAGGTGACACTATAGAACGCGGCCGCC
AGCTGAAGCTTCGTACGCTGCAGGTCGACGGATCCCCGGGTTAATTAAGGCGCGCCAGATCTCGAAACCC
TACAACAACTAATGGCTATCATGCGGAAGCTGGTGAGAAGAACAGCATCGGGACAAGGGAAGGAAGAACA
AAGACAAAGAAAACAAAAGAAAGCAATTGAAAACAAAACAAAACAATTTTCATTCCTTCTCTTATCATTC
CTTTTCTTTTCTTTTCTCTCATTCAACGCACTCCATCGTATCCGTATTCCTCTTATTTTTTCTCTTTCTC
TATATCCATTTCTTTCTCTCTAGGTGTGTCCTCTCTCTCTCTTCAATTTCTCTACTCCGCATTCCAACGC
ATCCTTCCCCCAACCTCCCATTTCCTCCTTACGGCCCGATAGCGATCGTCTTTCCCTCGCTATCACTCGC
TACCGGCCCCTCCTCTGCACCGTAACCTCCTACGTATTTACCATATCATAAAGTTTTTTCCGACGCTTAT
CGCTGACCCCCTGTCGCCCTCCTATTGGCTTCCGGATTATCTTCTTGTCCATAAGGTGATCCATGCTTCC
TGAAGATTCCCGAAATGTGTCCACTTTGGCGGGGAATCATTCCATCCACTTCTTTCTCTCTCGCTTTCCT
CATTCGGCGCTCCCCTTCCGCGTCTCATTGGTCTTCCGCTCCGTTTTTGCTTTGCCGATGTTACTTGGGG
AGAGGTGCGATAATCCTTTCGCAAAAACTCGGTTTGACGCCTCCCATGGTATAAATAGTGGGTGGTGGAC
AGGTGCCTTCGCTTTTCTTTTCTTTAAGCAAGAGAAGCTTCCATGGAAACTAGTGCGTTCGACCAGGCTG
CGCGTTCTCGCGGCCATAGCAACCGACGTACGGCGTTGCGCCCTCGCCGGCAGCAAGAAGCCACGGAAGT
CCGCCTGGAGCAGAAAATGCCCACGCTACTGCGGGTTTATATAGACGGTCCTCACGGGATGGGGAAAACC
ACCACCACGCAACTGCTGGTGGCCCTGGGTTCGCGCGACGATATCGTCTACGTACCCGAGCCGATGACTT
ACTGGCAGGTGCTGGGGGCTTCCGAGACAATCGCGAACATCTACACCACACAACACCGCCTCGACCAGGG
TGAGATATCGGCCGGGGACGCGGCGGTGGTAATGACAAGCGCCCAGATAACAATGGGCATGCCTTATGCC
GTGACCGACGCCGTTCTGGCTCCTCATATCGGGGGGGAGGCTGGGAGCTCACATGCCCCGCCCCCGGCCC
TCACCCTCATCTTCGACCGCCATCCCATCGCCGCCCTCCTGTGCTACCCGGCCGCGCGATACCTTATGGG
CAGCATGACCCCCCAGGCCGTGCTGGCGTTCGTGGCCCTCATCCCGCCGACCTTGCCCGGCACAAACATC
GTGTTGGGGGCCCTTCCGGAGGACAGACACATCGACCGCCTGGCCAAACGCCAGCGCCCCGGCGAGCGGC
TTGACCTGGCTATGCTGGCCGCGATTCGCCGCGTTTACGGGCTGCTTGCCAATACGGTGCGGTATCTGCA
GGGCGGCGGGTCGTGGCGGGAGGATTGGGGACAGCTTTCGGGGACGGCCGTGCCGCCCCAGGGTGCCGAG
CCCCAGAGCAACGCGGGCCCACGACCCCATATCGGGGACACGTTATTTACCCTGTTTCGGGCCCCCGAGT
TGCTGGCCCCCAACGGCGACCTGTACAACGTGTTTGCCTGGGCCTTGGACGTCTTGGCCAAACGCCTCCG
TCCCATGCACGTCTTTATCCTGGATTACGACCAATCGCCCGCCGGCTGCCGGGACGCCCTGCTGCAACTT
ACCTCCGGGATGGTCCAGACCCACGTCACCACCCCCGGCTCCATACCGACGATCTGCGACCTGGCGCGCA
CGTTTGCCCGGGCCATGGGTAAGGAAAAGACTCACGTTTCGAGGCCGCGATTAAATTCCAACATGGATGC
TGATTTATATGGGTATAAATGGGCTCGCGATAATGTCGGGCAATCAGGTGCGACAATCTATCGATTGTAT
GGGAAGCCCGATGCGCCAGAGTTGTTTCTGAAACATGGCAAAGGTAGCGTTGCCAATGATGTTACAGATG
AGATGGTCAGACTAAACTGGCTGACGGAATTTATGCCTCTTCCGACCATCAAGCATTTTATCCGTACTCC
TGATGATGCATGGTTACTCACCACTGCGATCCCCGGCAAAACAGCATTCCAGGTATTAGAAGAATATCCT
GATTCAGGTGAAAATATTGTTGATGCGCTGGCAGTGTTCCTGCGCCGGTTGCATTCGATTCCTGTTTGTA
ATTGTCCTTTTAACAGCGATCGCGTATTTCGTCTCGCTCAGGCGCAATCACGAATGAATAACGGTTTGGT
TGATGCGAGTGATTTTGATGACGAGCGTAATGGCTGGCCTGTTGAACAAGTCTGGAAAGAAATGCATAAG
CTTTTGCCATTCTCACCGGATTCAGTCGTCACTCATGGTGATTTCTCACTTGATAACCTTATTTTTGACG
AGGGGAAATTAATAGGTTGTATTGATGTTGGACGAGTCGGAATCGCAGACCGATACCAGGATCTTGCCAT
CCTATGGAACTGCCTCGGTGAGTTTTCTCCTTCATTACAGAAACGGCTTTTTCAAAAATATGGTATTGAT
AATCCTGATATGAATAAATTGCAGTTTCATTTGATGCTCGATGAGTTTTTCTAATCAGTACTGACAATAA
AAAGATTCTTGTTTTCAAGAACTTGTCATTTGTATAGTTTTTTTATATTGTAGTTGTTCTATTTTAATCA
AATGTTAGCGTGATTTATATTTTTTTTCGCCTCGACATCATCTGCCCAGATGCGAAGTTAAGTGCGCAGA
AAGTAATATCATGCGTCAATCGTATGTGAATGCTGGTCGCTATACTGCTGTCGATTCGATACTAACGCCG
CCATCCAGTTTAAACGAGCTCGAATTCATCGATGATATCAGATCCACTAGTGGCCTATGCGGCCGCGGAT
CTGCCGGTCTCCCTATAGTGAGTCGTATTAATTTCGATAAGCCAGGTTAACCTGCATTAATGAATCGGCC
AACGCGCGGGGAGAGGCGGTTTGCGTATTGGGCGCTCTTCCGCTTCCTCGCTCACTGACTCGCTGCGCTC
GGTCGTTCGGCTGCGGCGAGCGGTATCAGCTCACTCAAAGGCGGTAATACGGTTATCCACAGAATCAGGG
GATAACGCAGGAAAGAACATGTGAGCAAAAGGCCAGCAAAAGGCCAGGAACCGTAAAAAGGCCGCGTTGC
TGGCGTTTTTCCATAGGCTCCGCCCCCCTGACGAGCATCACAAAAATCGACGCTCAAGTCAGAGGTGGCG
AAACCCGACAGGACTATAAAGATACCAGGCGTTTCCCCCTGGAAGCTCCCTCGTGCGCTCTCCTGTTCCG
ACCCTGCCGCTTACCGGATACCTGTCCGCCTTTCTCCCTTCGGGAAGCGTGGCGCTTTCTCAATGCTCAC
GCTGTAGGTATCTCAGTTCGGTGTAGGTCGTTCGCTCCAAGCTGGGCTGTGTGCACGAACCCCCCGTTCA
GCCCGACCGCTGCGCCTTATCCGGTAACTATCGTCTTGAGTCCAACCCGGTAAGACACGACTTATCGCCA
CTGGCAGCAGCCACTGGTAACAGGATTAGCAGAGCGAGGTATGTAGGCGGTGCTACAGAGTTCTTGAAGT
GGTGGCCTAACTACGGCTACACTAGAAGGACAGTATTTGGTATCTGCGCTCTGCTGAAGCCAGTTACCTT
CGGAAAAAGAGTTGGTAGCTCTTGATCCGGCAAACAAACCACCGCTGGTAGCGGTGGTTTTTTTGTTTGC
AAGCAGCAGATTACGCGCAGAAAAAAAGGATCTCAAGAAGATCCTTTGATCTTTTCTACGGGGTCTGACG
CTCAGTGGAACGAAAACTCACGTTAAGGGATTTTGGTCATGAGATTATCAAAAAGGATCTTCACCTAGAT
CCTTTTAAATTAAAAATGAAGTTTTAAATCAATCTAAAGTATATATGAGTAAACTTGGTCTGACAGTTAC
CAATGCTTAATCAGTGAGGCACCTATCTCAGCGATCTGTCTATTTCGTTCATCCATAGTTGCCTGACTCC
CCGTCGTGTAGATAACTACGATACGGGAGGGCTTACCATCTGGCCCCAGTGCTGCAATGATACCGCGAGA
CCCACGCTCACCGGCTCCAGATTTATCAGCAATAAACCAGCCAGCCGGAAGGGCCGAGCGCAGAAGTGGT
CCTGCAACTTTATCCGCCTCCATCCAGTCTATTAATTGTTGCCGGGAAGCTAGAGTAAGTAGTTCGCCAG
TTAATAGTTTGCGCAACGTTGTTGCCATTGCTACAGGCATCGTGGTGTCACGCTCGTCGTTTGGTATGGC
TTCATTCAGCTCCGGTTCCCAACGATCAAGGCGAGTTACATGATCCCCCATGTTGTGCAAAAAAGCGGTT
AGCTCCTTCGGTCCTCCGATCGTTGTCAGAAGTAAGTTGGCCGCAGTGTTATCACTCATGGTTATGGCAG
CACTGCATAATTCTCTTACTGTCATGCCATCCGTAAGATGCTTTTCTGTGACTGGTGAGTACTCAACCAA
GTCATTCTGAGAATAGTGTATGCGGCGACCGAGTTGCTCTTGCCCGGCGTCAATACGGGATAATACCGCG
CCACATAGCAGAACTTTAAAAGTGCTCATCATTGGAAAACGTTCTTCGGGGCGAAAACTCTCAAGGATCT
TACCGCTGTTGAGATCCAGTTCGATGTAACCCACTCGTGCACCCAACTGATCTTCAGCATCTTTTACTTT
CACCAGCGTTTCTGGGTGAGCAAAAACAGGAAGGCAAAATGCCGCAAAAAAGGGAATAAGGGCGACACGG
AAATGTTGAATACTCATACTCTTCCTTTTTCAATATTATTGAAGCATTTATCAGGGTTATTGTCTCATGA
GCGGATACATATTTGAATGTATTTAGAAAAATAAACAAATAGGGGTTCCGCGCACATTTCCCCGAAAAGT
GCCACCT
Features (pLannotate 1.2.2; 12 found; start..end, strand, type, name):
     70..105     +  CDS            rop (fragment): Rop protein, which maintains plasmids at low copy number; rop
    207..258     +  misc_feature   bom (fragment): basis of mobility region from pBR322
    321..339     +  promoter       SP6 promoter: promoter for bacteriophage SP6 RNA polymerase
    431..1140    +  promoter       adh1 promoter: promoter for the Schizosaccharomyces pombe adh1 gene encoding alcohol dehydrogenase
   1174..2252    +  CDS            HSV TK (fragment): herpes simplex virus thymidine kinase confers sensitivity to nucleoside analogs such as acyclovir or ganciclovir
   2255..3064    +  CDS            KanR: aminoglycoside phosphotransferase; aph(3')-Ia; confers resistance to kanamycin
   3070..3267    +  terminator     TEF terminator: Ashbya gossypii TEF terminator
   3372..3390    -  promoter       T7 promoter: promoter for bacteriophage T7 RNA polymerase
   3412..3465    -  CDS            lacI (fragment): lac repressor; lacI; The lac repressor binds to the lac operator to inhibit transcription in E. coli. This inhibition can be relieved by adding lactose or isopropyl-β-D-thiogalactopyranoside (IPTG).
   3648..4236    -  rep_origin     ori: high-copy-number ColE1/pMB1/pBR322/pUC origin of replication
   4407..5267    -  CDS            AmpR: β-lactamase; bla; confers resistance to ampicillin, carbenicillin, and related antibiotics
   5268..5372    -  promoter       AmpR promoter: bla
