[The description below was written by a language model from this plasmid's Addgene catalogue record and pLannotate feature annotations shown in this document.]
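Description:
pFA6a-TKanAX is a fission yeast marker-cassette plasmid built on the pFA6a-kanMX6 backbone, a member of the pFA6a family commonly used as PCR templates for gene targeting. It is propagated in E. coli through a high-copy ColE1/pUC-type origin and selected with ampicillin via the bla gene and its native promoter. No yeast replication origin is annotated, which is consistent with a cassette meant to integrate into the genome rather than be maintained episomally. Short annotated fragments of rop, bom and lacI appear to be backbone remnants, and SP6 and T7 promoters flank the cassette.

The payload, listed as TK-kan, sits between those phage promoters. A Schizosaccharomyces pombe adh1 promoter drives a herpes simplex virus thymidine kinase coding region (annotated as a fragment), followed almost immediately by the aph(3')-Ia aminoglycoside phosphotransferase coding sequence and closed by the Ashbya gossypii TEF terminator. The near-contiguous coordinates and the insert name suggest that the two proteins are expressed as a single fusion, although the record does not say so explicitly. The kan portion provides positive selection; in yeast this gene typically confers resistance to G418. The thymidine kinase portion makes cells sensitive to toxic nucleoside analogues, so that cells that have lost the cassette can be selected.

This matches the stated purpose of a drug counter-selectable selection marker for fission yeast. A marker that can be selected both for and against allows it to be inserted at a locus and later removed or replaced, supporting sequential rounds of genome modification. The record does not specify which counter-selection drug is used.
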