Addgene plasmid #73896: pFA6a-TKanAX
Purpose: fission yeast drug counter-selectable selection marker
Depositing lab: Kazunori Tomita. Depositing organization: University College London. Publication: Sequential and counter-selectable cassettes for fission yeast. Amelina H, Moiseeva V, Collopy LC, Pearson SR, Armstrong CA, Tomita K. BMC Biotechnol. 2016 Nov 8;16(1):76. 10.1186/s12896-016-0307-4 PubMed 27825338.
Backbone
  Vector backbone: pFA6a-kanMX6
  Vector type: Yeast Expression
Growth in bacteria
  Bacterial resistance: Ampicillin, 100 μg/mL
  Growth temperature: 37°C
  Growth strain: DH5alpha
  Copy number: Unknown
Gene/Insert
  Gene/Insert name: TK-kan
Terms and licenses: Academic/Nonprofit Terms; Industry Terms: Not Available to Industry
How to cite: pFA6a-TKanAX was a gift from Kazunori Tomita (Addgene plasmid # 73896 ; http://n2t.net/addgene:73896 ; RRID:Addgene_73896)
