>Addgene plasmid #73896 | pFA6a-TKanAX | addgene partial sequence | sequence record 149447 | SP6 5'-ATTTAGGTGACACTATAG-3'
TGCAGGTCGACGGATCCCCGGGTTAATTAAGGCGCGCCAGATCTCGAAACCCTACAACAACTAATGGCTA
TCATGCGGAAGCTGGTGAGAAGAACAGCATCGGGACAAGGGAAGGAAGAACAAAGACAAAGAAAACAAAA
GAAAGCAATTGAAAACAAAACAAAACAATTTTCATTCCTTCTCTTATCATTCCTTTTCTTTTCTTTTCTC
TCATTCAACGCACTCCATCGTATCCGTATTCCTCTTATTTTTTCTCTTTCTCTATATCCATTTCTTTCTC
TCTAGGTGTGTCCTCTCTCTCTCTTCAATTTCTCTACTCCGCATTCCAACGCATCCTTCCCCCAACCTCC
CATTTCCTCCTTACGGCCCGATAGCGATCGTCTTTCCCTCGCTATCACTCGCTACCGGCCCCTCCTCTGC
ACCGTAACCTCCTACGTATTTACCATATCATAAAGTTTTTTCCGACGCTTATCGCTGACCCCCTGTCGCC
CTCCTATTGGCTTCCGGATTATCTTCTTGTCCATAAGGTGATCCATGCTTCCTGAAGATTCCCGAAATGT
GTCCACTTTGGCGGGGAATCATTCCATCCACTTCTTTCTCTCTCGCTTTCCTCATTCGGCGCTCCCCTTC
CGCGTCTCATTGGTCTTCCGCTCCGTTTTTGCTTTGCCGATGTTACTTGGGGAGAGGTGCGATAATCCTT
TCGCAAAAACTCGGTTTGACGCCTCCCATGGTATAAATAGTGGGTGGTGGACAGGTGCCTTCGCTTTTCT
TTTCTTTAAGCAAGAGAAGCTTCCATGGAAACTAGTGCGTTCGACCAGGCTGCGCGTTCTCGCGGCCATA
GCAACCGACGTACGGCGTTGCGCCCTCGCCGGCAGCAAGAAGCCACGGAAGTCCGCCTGGAGCAGA
