>Addgene plasmid #73896 | pFA6a-TKanAX | addgene partial sequence | sequence record 150492 | Kan-R 5'-ATCGCGAGCCCATTTATACC-3'
AAACGTGAGTCTTTTCCTTACCCATGGCCCGGGCAAACGTGCGCGCCAGGTCGCAGATCGTCGGTATGGA
GCCGGGGGTGGTGACGTGGGTCTGGACCATCCCGGAGGTAAGTTGCAGCAGGGCGTCCCGGCAGCCGGCG
GGCGATTGGTCGTAATCCAGGATAAAGACGTGCATGGGACGGAGGCGTTTGGCCAAGACGTCCAAGGCCC
AGGCAAACACGTTGTACAGGTCGCCGTTGGGGGCCAGCAACTCGGGGGCCCGAAACAGGGTAAATAACGT
GTCCCCGATATGGGGTCGTGGGCCCGCGTTGCTCTGGGGCTCGGCACCCTGGGGCGGCACGGCCGTCCCC
GAAAGCTGTCCCCAATCCTCCCGCCACGACCCGCCGCCCTGCAGATACCGCACCGTATTGGCAAGCAGCC
CGTAAACGCGGCGAATCGCGGCCAGCATAGCCAGGTCAAGCCGCTCGCCGGGGCGCTGGCGTTTGGCCAG
GCGGTCGATGTGTCTGTCCTCCGGAAGGGCCCCCAACACGATGTTTGTGCCGGGCAAGGTCGGCGGGATG
AGGGCCACGAACGCCAGCACGGCCTGGGGGGTCATGCTGCCCATAAGGTATCGCGCGGCCGGGTAGCACA
GGAGGGCGGCGATGGGATGGCGGTCGAAGATGAGGGTGAGGGCCGGGGGCGGGGCATGTGAGCTCCCAGC
CTCCCCCCCGATATGAGGAGCCAGAACGGCGTCGGTCACGGCATAAGGCATGCCCATTGTTATCTGGGCG
CTTGTCATTACCACCGCCGCGTCCCCGGCCGATATCTCACCCTGGTCGAGGCGGTGTTGTGTGGTGTAGA
TGTTCGCGATTGTCTCGGAAGCCCCCAGCACCTGCCAGTAAGTCATCGGCTCGGG
